Addgene plasmid #71895: pAC1380-pX-sgRNA-5xPBSc
Purpose: (Empty Backbone) Cloning vector for expression of sgRNA-5xPBSc
Depositing lab: Albert Cheng. Depositing organization: Jackson Laboratory. Publication: Casilio: a versatile CRISPR-Cas9-Pumilio hybrid for gene regulation and genomic labeling. Cheng AW, Jillette N, Lee P, Plaskon D, Fujiwara Y, Wang W, Taghbalout A, Wang H. Cell Res. 2016 Feb;26(2):254-7. doi: 10.1038/cr.2016.3. Epub 2016 Jan 15. PubMed 26768771.
Backbone
  Vector backbone: pX330; pUC ori vector
  Vector type: Mammalian Expression, CRISPR
Growth in bacteria
  Bacterial resistance: Ampicillin, 100 μg/mL
  Growth temperature: 37°C
  Growth strain: DH5alpha
  Copy number: Unknown
Gene/Insert
  Cloning method: Unknown
  Sequencing primers: 5′ gagggcctatttcccatgattcc; 3′ gccatttgtctgcagaattggc
Terms and licenses: Academic/Nonprofit Terms; Industry Terms: Not Available to Industry
Depositor comments: Please visit http://casil.io for more information, updates, and protocols.
How to cite: pAC1380-pX-sgRNA-5xPBSc was a gift from Albert Cheng (Addgene plasmid # 71895)
