[The description below was written by a language model from this plasmid's Addgene catalogue record and pLannotate feature annotations shown in this document.]
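Description:
pAC1380-pX-sgRNA-5xPBSc is a small (3,270 bp) empty cloning vector derived from pX330, built for mammalian expression of a modified Streptococcus pyogenes single guide RNA as part of the Casilio system, a CRISPR-Cas9/Pumilio hybrid platform for gene regulation and genomic labeling. It is propagated in E. coli from a high-copy pUC-type origin and selected with ampicillin through the β-lactamase gene under its native promoter. The annotated features also include an M13 phage origin, a single AAV2 inverted terminal repeat, and short bom and rop fragments. These appear to be backbone remnants, and with only one ITR annotated the plasmid is not a functional AAV transfer vector. No Cas9 coding sequence is annotated, so unlike its pX330 parent this plasmid would need Cas9 or dCas9 supplied from a separate construct.

The payload is a human U6 RNA polymerase III promoter followed by the sgRNA scaffold. No guide is installed, since this is an empty backbone into which a user clones a target-specific spacer downstream of U6. The record does not state the cloning method or sites. The scaffold is annotated as two separate partial matches (a tracrRNA fragment and a gRNA scaffold fragment). The intervening and flanking unannotated sequence presumably holds the feature that gives the plasmid its name, five copies of the "c" variant Pumilio binding site (PBSc), although the table does not annotate these repeats. In the Casilio design, such sites on the sgRNA recruit effector or fluorescent proteins fused to a matching engineered Pumilio (PUF) RNA-binding domain. This allows several effector molecules to be assembled at a locus bound by dCas9 for transcriptional regulation or imaging.
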