Features (pLannotate 1.2.2; 11 found; start..end, strand, type, name):
      9..249     +  promoter       U6 promoter: RNA polymerase III promoter for human U6 snRNA
    294..361     +  misc_RNA       tracrRNA (fragment): trans-activating CRISPR RNA for the Streptococcus pyogenes CRISPR/Cas9 system
    443..485     +  misc_RNA       gRNA scaffold (fragment): guide RNA scaffold for the Streptococcus pyogenes CRISPR/Cas9 system
    533..673     +  repeat_region  AAV2 ITR: inverted terminal repeat of adeno-associated virus serotype 2 inverted
    678..729     -  misc_feature   bom (fragment): basis of mobility region from pBR322
    748..1128    +  rep_origin     M13 ori (sequence partly withheld): M13 bacteriophage origin of replication; arrow indicates direction of (+) strand synthesis
   1204..1253    -  misc_feature   bom (fragment): basis of mobility region from pBR322
   1355..1390    -  CDS            rop (fragment): Rop protein, which maintains plasmids at low copy number; rop
   1485..1589    +  promoter       AmpR promoter: bla
   1590..2450    +  CDS            AmpR: β-lactamase; bla; confers resistance to ampicillin, carbenicillin, and related antibiotics
   2621..3209    +  rep_origin     ori: high-copy-number ColE1/pMB1/pBR322/pUC origin of replication
>Addgene plasmid #71895 | pAC1380-pX-sgRNA-5xPBSc | depositor full sequence | sequence record 134406 | pAC1380-pX-sgRNA-5xPBSc sequence 3270 bps
GGCGCGCCGAGGGCCTATTTCCCATGATTCCTTCATATTTGCATATACGATACAAGGCTGTTAGAGAGAT
AATTGGAATTAATTTGACTGTAAACACAAAGATATTAGTACAAAATACGTGACGTAGAAAGTAATAATTT
CTTGGGTAGTTTGCAGTTTTAAAATTATGTTTTAAAATGGACTATCATATGCTTACCGTAACTTGAAAGT
ATTTCGATTTCTTGGCTTTATATATCTTGTGGAAAGGACGAAACACCGGGTCTTCGAGAAGACCTGTTTA
AGAGCTATGCTGGAAACAGCATAGCAAGTTTAAATAAGGCTAGTCCGTTATCAACTTGAAAAAGTGGCAC
CGAGTCGGTGCCAATTGGGTCTCCAGATTTGATGTAGCCTTGATGTAGCCTTGATGTAGCCTTGATGTAG
CCTTGATGTAAGATCTTTTTTTGTTTTAGAGCTAGAAATAGCAAGTTAAAATAAGGCTAGTCCGTAGCGC
GTGCGCCAATTCTGCAGACAAATGGCGGCGCGCCGCGGCCGCAGGAACCCCTAGTGATGGAGTTGGCCAC
TCCCTCTCTGCGCGCTCGCTCGCTCACTGAGGCCGGGCGACCAAAGGTCGCCCGACGCCCGGGCTTTGCC
CGGGCGGCCTCAGTGAGCGAGCGAGCGCGCAGCTGCCTGCAGGGGCGCCTGATGCGGTATTTTCTCCTTA
CGCATCTGTGCGGTATTTCACACCGCATA
[142 nt withheld, positions 730-871]
C
[141 nt withheld, positions 873-1013]
CCTTTGACGTTGGAGTCCACGTTCTTT
[37 nt withheld, positions 1041-1077]
ACCCTATCTCGGGCTATTCTTTTGATTTATAAGGGATTTTGCCGATTTCGGCCTATTGGTTAAAAAATGA
GCTGATTTAACAAAAATTTAACGCGAATTTTAACAAAATATTAACGTTTACAATTTTATGGTGCACTCTC
AGTACAATCTGCTCTGATGCCGCATAGTTAAGCCAGCCCCGACACCCGCCAACACCCGCTGACGCGCCCT
GACGGGCTTGTCTGCTCCCGGCATCCGCTTACAGACAAGCTGTGACCGTCTCCGGGAGCTGCATGTGTCA
GAGGTTTTCACCGTCATCACCGAAACGCGCGAGACGAAAGGGCCTCGTGATACGCCTATTTTTATAGGTT
AATGTCATGATAATAATGGTTTCTTAGACGTCAGGTGGCACTTTTCGGGGAAATGTGCGCGGAACCCCTA
TTTGTTTATTTTTCTAAATACATTCAAATATGTATCCGCTCATGAGACAATAACCCTGATAAATGCTTCA
ATAATATTGAAAAAGGAAGAGTATGAGTATTCAACATTTCCGTGTCGCCCTTATTCCCTTTTTTGCGGCA
TTTTGCCTTCCTGTTTTTGCTCACCCAGAAACGCTGGTGAAAGTAAAAGATGCTGAAGATCAGTTGGGTG
CACGAGTGGGTTACATCGAACTGGATCTCAACAGCGGTAAGATCCTTGAGAGTTTTCGCCCCGAAGAACG
TTTTCCAATGATGAGCACTTTTAAAGTTCTGCTATGTGGCGCGGTATTATCCCGTATTGACGCCGGGCAA
GAGCAACTCGGTCGCCGCATACACTATTCTCAGAATGACTTGGTTGAGTACTCACCAGTCACAGAAAAGC
ATCTTACGGATGGCATGACAGTAAGAGAATTATGCAGTGCTGCCATAACCATGAGTGATAACACTGCGGC
CAACTTACTTCTGACAACGATCGGAGGACCGAAGGAGCTAACCGCTTTTTTGCACAACATGGGGGATCAT
GTAACTCGCCTTGATCGTTGGGAACCGGAGCTGAATGAAGCCATACCAAACGACGAGCGTGACACCACGA
TGCCTGTAGCAATGGCAACAACGTTGCGCAAACTATTAACTGGCGAACTACTTACTCTAGCTTCCCGGCA
ACAATTAATAGACTGGATGGAGGCGGATAAAGTTGCAGGACCACTTCTGCGCTCGGCCCTTCCGGCTGGC
TGGTTTATTGCTGATAAATCTGGAGCCGGTGAGCGTGGAAGCCGCGGTATCATTGCAGCACTGGGGCCAG
ATGGTAAGCCCTCCCGTATCGTAGTTATCTACACGACGGGGAGTCAGGCAACTATGGATGAACGAAATAG
ACAGATCGCTGAGATAGGTGCCTCACTGATTAAGCATTGGTAACTGTCAGACCAAGTTTACTCATATATA
CTTTAGATTGATTTAAAACTTCATTTTTAATTTAAAAGGATCTAGGTGAAGATCCTTTTTGATAATCTCA
TGACCAAAATCCCTTAACGTGAGTTTTCGTTCCACTGAGCGTCAGACCCCGTAGAAAAGATCAAAGGATC
TTCTTGAGATCCTTTTTTTCTGCGCGTAATCTGCTGCTTGCAAACAAAAAAACCACCGCTACCAGCGGTG
GTTTGTTTGCCGGATCAAGAGCTACCAACTCTTTTTCCGAAGGTAACTGGCTTCAGCAGAGCGCAGATAC
CAAATACTGTCCTTCTAGTGTAGCCGTAGTTAGGCCACCACTTCAAGAACTCTGTAGCACCGCCTACATA
CCTCGCTCTGCTAATCCTGTTACCAGTGGCTGCTGCCAGTGGCGATAAGTCGTGTCTTACCGGGTTGGAC
TCAAGACGATAGTTACCGGATAAGGCGCAGCGGTCGGGCTGAACGGGGGGTTCGTGCACACAGCCCAGCT
TGGAGCGAACGACCTACACCGAACTGAGATACCTACAGCGTGAGCTATGAGAAAGCGCCACGCTTCCCGA
AGGGAGAAAGGCGGACAGGTATCCGGTAAGCGGCAGGGTCGGAACAGGAGAGCGCACGAGGGAGCTTCCA
GGGGGAAACGCCTGGTATCTTTATAGTCCTGTCGGGTTTCGCCACCTCTGACTTGAGCGTCGATTTTTGT
GATGCTCGTCAGGGGGGCGGAGCCTATGGAAAAACGCCAGCAACGCGGCCTTTTTACGGTTCCTGGCCTT
TTGCTGGCCTTTTGCTCACATGT
