>Addgene plasmid #71895 | pAC1380-pX-sgRNA-5xPBSc | addgene partial sequence | sequence record 136748 | hU6-F 5'-GAGGGCCTATTTCCCATGATT-3'
GCTGTTAGAGAGATAATTGGAATTAATTTGACTGTAAACACAAAGATATTAGTACAAAATACGTGACGTA
GAAAGTAATAATTTCTTGGGTAGTTTGCAGTTTTAAAATTATGTTTTAAAATGGACTATCATATGCTTAC
CGTAACTTGAAAGTATTTCGATTTCTTGGCTTTATATATCTTGTGGAAAGGACGAAACACCGGGTCTTCG
AGAAGACCTGTTTAAGAGCTATGCTGGAAACAGCATAGCAAGTTTAAATAAGGCTAGTCCGTTATCAACT
TGAAAAAGTGGCACCGAGTCGGTGCCAATTGGGTCTCCAGATTTGATGTAGCCTTGATGTAGCCTTGATG
TAGCCTTGATGTAGCCTTGATGTAAGATCTTTTTTTGTTTTAGAGCTAGAAATAGCAAGTTAAAATAAGG
CTAGTCCGTAGCGCGTGCGCCAATTCTGCAGACAAATGGCGGCGCGCCGCGGCCGCAGGAACCCCTAGTG
ATGGAGTTGGCCACTCCCTCTCTGCGCGCT
