>Addgene plasmid #71895 | pAC1380-pX-sgRNA-5xPBSc | addgene partial sequence | sequence record 136915 | pK03-R 5'-TTAATGCGCCGCTACAGGGCG-3'
ATACCGCACAGATGCGTAAGGAGAAAATACCGCATCAGGCGCCCCTGCAGGCAGCTGCGCGCT
